>Addgene plasmid #177993 | pDEST17-DXO | addgene full sequence | sequence record 450089 | Addgene NGS Result
CGAGATCTCGATCCCGCGAAATTAATACGACTCACTATAGGGAGACCACAACGGTTTCCCTCTAGAAATA
ATTTTGTTTAACTTTAAGAAGGAGATATACATATGTCGTACTACCATCACCATCACCATCACCTCGAATC
AACAAGTTTGTACAAAAAAGCAGGCTTCATGGATCCCAGGGGGACCAAGAGAGGAGCTGAGAAGACAGAG
GTAGCTGAGCCTCGGAACAAACTACCTCGTCCAGCACCTTCTCTGCCCACAGACCCTGCCCTCTACTCTG
GGCCCTTTCCTTTCTACCGGCGCCCTTCGGAACTGGGCTGCTTCTCCCTGGATGCTCAACGCCAGTACCA
TGGAGATGCCCGAGCCCTGCGCTACTATAGCCCACCCCCCACTAACGGTCCAGGCCCCAACTTTGACCTC
AGAGACGGATACCCGGATCGATACCAGCCCCGGGACGAGGAGGTCCAGGAAAGGCTGGACCACCTGCTGT
GCTGGCTCCTGGAACACCGAGGCCGGTTGGAGGGGGGTCCAGGCTGGCTGGCAGAGGCCATAGTGACGTG
GCGGGGGCACCTGACAAAACTGCTGACGACACCGTATGAGCGGCAGGAGGGCTGGCAGCTGGCAGCCTCC
CGGTTCCAGGGAACACTATACCTGAGTGAAGTGGAGACACCGAACGCTCGGGCCCAGAGGCTTGCTCGGC
CACCGCTCCTCCGGGAGCTTATGTACATGGGATACAAATTTGAGCAGTACATGTGTGCAGACAAACCTGG
AAGCTCCCCAGACCCCTCTGGGGAGGTTAACACCAACGTGGCCTTCTGCTCTGTGCTACGCAGCCGCCTG
GGAAGCCACCCTCTGCTCTTCTCAGGGGAGGTAGACTGCACAGACCCCCAAGCCCCATCCACACAGCCCC
CAACCTGCTATGTGGAGCTCAAGACCTCCAAGGAGATGCACAGCCCTGGCCAATGGAGGAGTTTCTACAG
ACACAAGCTCCTGAAATGGTGGGCTCAGTCATTCCTCCCAGGGGTCCCGAATGTTGTTGCTGGCTTCCGT
AACCCAGACGGTTTTGTCTCTTCCCTCAAGACCTTTCCTACCATGAAGATGTTTGAATATGTCAGGAATG
ACCGTGACGGCTGGAATCCCTCTGTGTGCATGAACTTCTGTGCCGCCTTCCTTAGCTTTGCCCAGAGCAC
GGTTGTCCAGGATGACCCCAGGCTCGTTCATCTCTTCTCTTGGGAGCCTGGCGGCCCAGTCACCGTGTCT
GTACACCAAGATGCACCTTACGCCTTCCTGCCCATATGGTATGTGGAAGCTATGACTCAGGACCTCCCAT
CACCCCCCAAGACTCCCTCTCCCAAATAGGACCCAGCTTTCTTGTACAAAGTGGTTGATTCGAGGCTGCT
AACAAAGCCCGAAAGGAAGCTGAGTTGGCTGCTGCCACCGCTGAGCAATAACTAGCATAACCCCTTGGGG
CCTCTAAACGGGTCTTGAGGGGTTTTTTGCTGAAAGGAGGAACTATATCCGGATATCCACAGGACGGGTG
TGGTCGCCATGATCGCGTAGTCGATAGTGGCTCCAAGTAGCGAAGCGAGCAGGACTGGGCGGCGGCCAAA
GCGGTCGGACAGTGCTCCGAGAACGGGTGCGCATAGAAATTGCATCAACGCATATAGCGCTAGCAGCACG
CCATAGTGACTGGCGATGCTGTCGGAATGGACGATATCCCGCAAGAGGCCCGGCAGTACCGGCATAACCA
AGCCTATGCCTACAGCATCCAGGGTGACGGTGCCGAGGATGACGATGAGCGCATTGTTAGATTTCATACA
CGGTGCCTGACTGCGTTAGCAATTTAACTGTGATAAACTACCGCATTAAAGCTTATCGATGATAAGCTGT
CAAACATGAGAATTCTTGAAGACGAAAGGGCCTCGTGATACGCCTATTTTTATAGGTTAATGTCATGATA
ATAATGGTTTCTTAGACGTCAGGTGGCACTTTTCGGGGAAATGTGCGCGGAACCCCTATTTGTTTATTTT
TCTAAATACATTCAAATATGTATCCGCTCATGAGACAATAACCCTGATAAATGCTTCAATAATATTGAAA
AAGGAAGAGTATGAGTATTCAACATTTCCGTGTCGCCCTTATTCCCTTTTTTGCGGCATTTTGCCTTCCT
GTTTTTGCTCACCCAGAAACGCTGGTGAAAGTAAAAGATGCTGAAGATCAGTTGGGTGCACGAGTGGGTT
ACATCGAACTGGATCTCAACAGCGGTAAGATCCTTGAGAGTTTTCGCCCCGAAGAACGTTTTCCAATGAT
GAGCACTTTTAAAGTTCTGCTATGTGGCGCGGTATTATCCCGTGTTGACGCCGGGCAAGAGCAACTCGGT
CGCCGCATACACTATTCTCAGAATGACTTGGTTGAGTACTCACCAGTCACAGAAAAGCATCTTACGGATG
GCATGACAGTAAGAGAATTATGCAGTGCTGCCATAACCATGAGTGATAACACTGCGGCCAACTTACTTCT
GACAACGATCGGAGGACCGAAGGAGCTAACCGCTTTTTTGCACAACATGGGGGATCATGTAACTCGCCTT
GATCGTTGGGAACCGGAGCTGAATGAAGCCATACCAAACGACGAGCGTGACACCACGATGCCTGCAGCAA
TGGCAACAACGTTGCGCAAACTATTAACTGGCGAACTACTTACTCTAGCTTCCCGGCAACAATTAATAGA
CTGGATGGAGGCGGATAAAGTTGCAGGACCACTTCTGCGCTCGGCCCTTCCGGCTGGCTGGTTTATTGCT
GATAAATCTGGAGCCGGTGAGCGTGGGTCTCGCGGTATCATTGCAGCACTGGGGCCAGATGGTAAGCCCT
CCCGTATCGTAGTTATCTACACGACGGGGAGTCAGGCAACTATGGATGAACGAAATAGACAGATCGCTGA
GATAGGTGCCTCACTGATTAAGCATTGGTAACTGTCAGACCAAGTTTACTCATATATACTTTAGATTGAT
TTAAAACTTCATTTTTAATTTAAAAGGATCTAGGTGAAGATCCTTTTTGATAATCTCATGACCAAAATCC
CTTAACGTGAGTTTTCGTTCCACTGAGCGTCAGACCCCGTAGAAAAGATCAAAGGATCTTCTTGAGATCC
TTTTTTTCTGCGCGTAATCTGCTGCTTGCAAACAAAAAAACCACCGCTACCAGCGGTGGTTTGTTTGCCG
GATCAAGAGCTACCAACTCTTTTTCCGAAGGTAACTGGCTTCAGCAGAGCGCAGATACCAAATACTGTCC
TTCTAGTGTAGCCGTAGTTAGGCCACCACTTCAAGAACTCTGTAGCACCGCCTACATACCTCGCTCTGCT
AATCCTGTTACCAGTGGCTGCTGCCAGTGGCGATAAGTCGTGTCTTACCGGGTTGGACTCAAGACGATAG
TTACCGGATAAGGCGCAGCGGTCGGGCTGAACGGGGGGTTCGTGCACACAGCCCAGCTTGGAGCGAACGA
CCTACACCGAACTGAGATACCTACAGCGTGAGCTATGAGAAAGCGCCACGCTTCCCGAAGGGAGAAAGGC
GGACAGGTATCCGGTAAGCGGCAGGGTCGGAACAGGAGAGCGCACGAGGGAGCTTCCAGGGGGAAACGCC
TGGTATCTTTATAGTCCTGTCGGGTTTCGCCACCTCTGACTTGAGCGTCGATTTTTGTGATGCTCGTCAG
GGGGGCGGAGCCTATGGAAAAACGCCAGCAACGCGGCCTTTTTACGGTTCCTGGCCTTTTGCTGGCCTTT
TGCTCACATGTTCTTTCCTGCGTTATCCCCTGATTCTGTGGATAACCGTATTACCGCCTTTGAGTGAGCT
GATACCGCTCGCCGCAGCCGAACGACCGAGCGCAGCGAGTCAGTGAGCGAGGAAGCGGAAGAGCGCCTGA
TGCGGTATTTTCTCCTTACGCATCTGTGCGGTATTTCACACCGCAATGGTGCACTCTCAGTACAATCTGC
TCTGATGCCGCATAGTTAAGCCAGTATACACTCCGCTATCGCTACGTGACTGGGTCATGGCTGCGCCCCG
ACACCCGCCAACACCCGCTGACGCGCCCTGACGGGCTTGTCTGCTCCCGGCATCCGCTTACAGACAAGCT
GTGACCGTCTCCGGGAGCTGCATGTGTCAGAGGTTTTCACCGTCATCACCGAAACGCGCGAGGCAGCTGC
GGTAAAGCTCATCAGCGTGGTCGTGAAGCGATTCACAGATGTCTGCCTGTTCATCCGCGTCCAGCTCGTT
GAGTTTCTCCAGAAGCGTTAATGTCTGGCTTCTGATAAAGCGGGCCATGTTAAGGGCGGTTTTTTCCTGT
TTGGTCACTGATGCCTCCGTGTAAGGGGGATTTCTGTTCATGGGGGTAATGATACCGATGAAACGAGAGA
GGATGCTCACGATACGGGTTACTGATGATGAACATGCCCGGTTACTGGAACGTTGTGAGGGTAAACAACT
GGCGGTATGGATGCGGCGGGACCAGAGAAAAATCACTCAGGGTCAATGCCAGCGCTTCGTTAATACAGAT
GTAGGTGTTCCACAGGGTAGCCAGCAGCATCCTGCGATGCAGATCCGGAACATAATGGTGCAGGGCGCTG
ACTTCCGCGTTTCCAGACTTTACGAAACACGGAAACCGAAGACCATTCATGTTGTTGCTCAGGTCGCAGA
CGTTTTGCAGCAGCAGTCGCTTCACGTTCGCTCGCGTATCGGTGATTCATTCTGCTAACCAGTAAGGCAA
CCCCGCCAGCCTAGCCGGGTCCTCAACGACAGGAGCACGATCATGCGCACCCGTGGCCAGGACCCAACGC
TGCCCGAGATGCGCCGCGTGCGGCTGCTGGAGATGGCGGACGCGATGGATATGTTCTGCCAAGGGTTGGT
TTGCGCATTCACAGTTCTCCGCAAGAATTGATTGGCTCCAATTCTTGGAGTGGTGAATCCGTTAGCGAGG
TGCCGCCGGCTTCCATTCAGGTCGAGGTGGCCCGGCTCCATGCACCGCGACGCAACGCGGGGAGGCAGAC
AAGGTATAGGGCGGCGCCTACAATCCATGCCAACCCGTTCCATGTGCTCGCCGAGGCGGCATAAATCGCC
GTGACGATCAGCGGTCCAATGATCGAAGTTAGGCTGGTAAGAGCCGCGAGCGATCCTTGAAGCTGTCCCT
GATGGTCGTCATCTACCTGCCTGGACAGCATGGCCTGCAACGCGGGCATCCCGATGCCGCCGGAAGCGAG
AAGAATCATAATGGGGAAGGCCATCCAGCCTCGCGTCGCGAACGCCAGCAAGACGTAGCCCAGCGCGTCG
GCCGCCATGCCGGCGATAATGGCCTGCTTCTCGCCGAAACGTTTGGTGGCGGGACCAGTGACGAAGGCTT
GAGCGAGGGCGTGCAAGATTCCGAATACCGCAAGCGACAGGCCGATCATCGTCGCGCTCCAGCGAAAGCG
GTCCTCGCCGAAAATGACCCAGAGCGCTGCCGGCACCTGTCCTACGAGTTGCATGATAAAGAAGACAGTC
ATAAGTGCGGCGACGATAGTCATGCCCCGCGCCCACCGGAAGGAGCTGACTGGGTTGAAGGCTCTCAAGG
GCATCGGTCGATCGACGCTCTCCCTTATGCGACTCCTGCATTAGGAAGCAGCCCAGTAGTAGGTTGAGGC
CGTTGAGCACCGCCGCCGCAAGGAATGGTGCATGCAAGGAGATGGCGCCCAACAGTCCCCCGGCCACGGG
GCCTGCCACCATACCCACGCCGAAACAAGCGCTCATGAGCCCGAAGTGGCGAGCCCGATCTTCCCCATCG
GTGATGTCGGCGATATAGGCGCCAGCAACCGCACCTGTGGCGCCGGTGATGCCGGCCACGATGCGTCCGG
CGTAGAGGAT
Features (pLannotate 1.2.2; 17 found; start..end, strand, type, name):
     23..41      +  promoter       T7 promoter: promoter for bacteriophage T7 RNA polymerase
     73..95      +  RBS            RBS: efficient ribosome binding site from bacteriophage T7 gene 10 (Olins and Rangwala, 1989)
    113..133     +  CDS            8xHis (fragment): 8xHis affinity tag
    142..166     +  protein_bind   attB1: mutant version of attB; recombination site for the Gateway® BP reaction BP Clonase™
    169..1356    +  CDS            DXO: DXO_HUMAN - Also known as DOM3L, DOM3Z From Homo sapiens (Human).
   1361..1385    -  protein_bind   attB2: mutant version of attB; recombination site for the Gateway® BP reaction BP Clonase™
   1395..1444    +  CDS            SET1 (fragment): solubility-enhancement tag derived from T7 phage gene 10B
   1452..1499    +  terminator     T7 terminator: transcription terminator for bacteriophage T7 RNA polymerase
   1525..1817    -  CDS            TcR (fragment): tetracycline efflux protein; tet; confers resistance to tetracycline
   1865..1893    -  promoter       tet promoter: E. coli promoter for tetracycline efflux protein gene
   2006..2110    +  promoter       AmpR promoter: bla
   2111..2971    +  CDS            AmpR: β-lactamase; bla; confers resistance to ampicillin, carbenicillin, and related antibiotics
   3142..3730    +  rep_origin     ori: high-copy-number ColE1/pMB1/pBR322/pUC origin of replication
   3916..4055    -  misc_feature   bom: basis of mobility region from pBR322
   4157..4348    -  CDS            rop: Rop protein, which maintains plasmids at low copy number; rop
   4365..4745    +  CDS            YPB1_ECOLX: Protein predicted: Swiss-Prot protein existence level 4. From Escherichia coli.
   4987..1       -  CDS            TcR (fragment) (across the origin): tetracycline efflux protein; tet; confers resistance to tetracycline
