[The description below was written by a language model from this plasmid's Addgene catalogue record and pLannotate feature annotations shown in this document.]
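Description:
pDEST17-DXO is a bacterial expression plasmid of roughly 5.9 kb, built by Gateway recombination into the pDEST17 destination vector to produce human DXO (decapping and exoribonuclease protein, also known as DOM3Z) with an N-terminal polyhistidine tag. The backbone is pBR322-derived. It carries a ColE1/pMB1-type origin together with the bom mobility region and the rop gene, and the catalogue lists it as high copy, although Rop normally moderates copy number. Selection is by ampicillin through the β-lactamase gene under its own promoter. Fragments of the tetracycline efflux gene and its promoter are also annotated, but these are truncated backbone remnants and should not be expected to confer tetracycline resistance.

The expression cassette begins with a T7 promoter followed by the phage T7 gene 10 ribosome binding site. Next comes a short histidine tag, recorded as 6xHis by the depositor and detected by the annotation software as a partial 8xHis match. An attB1 site left by the Gateway reaction is translated as a linker between the tag and the insert. The DXO coding sequence of about 1.2 kb follows and is flanked downstream by attB2. A T7 terminator closes the transcription unit. The small "SET1" fragment annotated just before the terminator is probably a match to T7 gene 10-derived vector sequence rather than a functional fusion tag. Because transcription depends on T7 RNA polymerase, protein production requires an E. coli host that supplies that enzyme, while ordinary cloning strains serve for propagation. The stated purpose is purification of His-tagged DXO from bacteria, and the associated publication concerns detection of protein and RNA ADP-ribosylation.
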