Addgene plasmid #177993: pDEST17-DXO
Purpose: For purification of N-terminally His-tagged DXO from bacteria
Depositing lab: Karla Feijs. Depositing organization: Universitaetsklinikum Aachen. Publication: Protein and RNA ADP-ribosylation detection is influenced by sample preparation and reagents used. Weixler L, Ikenga NJ, Voorneveld J, Aydin G, Bolte TM, Momoh J, Butepage M, Golzmann A, Luscher B, Filippov DV, Zaja R, Feijs KL. Life Sci Alliance. 2022 Nov 11;6(1):e202201455. doi: 10.26508/lsa.202201455. PubMed 36368907.
Backbone
  Vector backbone: pDEST17
  Total vector size (bp): 5893
  Vector type: Bacterial Expression
Growth in bacteria
  Bacterial resistance: Ampicillin, 100 μg/mL
  Growth temperature: 37°C
  Growth strain: DH5alpha
  Copy number: High Copy
Gene/Insert
  Gene/Insert name: DXO (alt names: Decapping and exoribonuclease protein; DOM3Z)
  Species: H. sapiens (human)
  Insert size (bp): 1195
  Entrez Gene: DXO (a.k.a. DOM3L, DOM3Z, NG6, RAI1)
  Promoter: T7
  Tag / fusion protein: 6xHis (N terminal on insert)
  Cloning method: Gateway Cloning
  Sequencing primers: 5′ T7fw; 3′ T7rev
Terms and licenses: Academic/Nonprofit Terms; Industry Terms: Not Available to Industry
Depositor comments: Please visit https://doi.org/10.1101/2022.02.22.481411 for bioRxiv preprint.
How to cite: pDEST17-DXO was a gift from Karla Feijs (Addgene plasmid # 177993 ; http://n2t.net/addgene:177993 ; RRID:Addgene_177993)
